>Addgene plasmid #182852 | myr-palm-mEYFP-(L)-mEGFP | addgene full sequence | sequence record 359740 | Addgene NGS Result
GGTTCCGCGCACATTTCCCCGAAAAGTGCCACCTGACGTCGACGGATCGGGAGATCTCCCGATCCCCTAT
GGTGCACTCTCAGTACAATCTGCTCTGATGCCGCATAGTTAAGCCAGTATCTGCTCCCTGCTTGTGTGTT
GGAGGTCGCTGAGTAGTGCGCGAGCAAAATTTAAGCTACAACAAGGCAAGGCTTGACCGACAATTGCATG
AAGAATCTGCTTAGGGTTAGGCGTTTTGCGCTGCTTCGCGATGTACGGGCCAGATATACGCGTTGACATT
GATTATTGACTAGTTATTAATAGTAATCAATTACGGGGTCATTAGTTCATAGCCCATATATGGAGTTCCG
CGTTACATAACTTACGGTAAATGGCCCGCCTGGCTGACCGCCCAACGACCCCCGCCCATTGACGTCAATA
ATGACGTATGTTCCCATAGTAACGCCAATAGGGACTTTCCATTGACGTCAATGGGTGGAGTATTTACGGT
AAACTGCCCACTTGGCAGTACATCAAGTGTATCATATGCCAAGTACGCCCCCTATTGACGTCAATGACGG
TAAATGGCCCGCCTGGCATTATGCCCAGTACATGACCTTATGGGACTTTCCTACTTGGCAGTACATCTAC
GTATTAGTCATCGCTATTACCATGGTGATGCGGTTTTGGCAGTACATCAATGGGCGTGGATAGCGGTTTG
ACTCACGGGGATTTCCAAGTCTCCACCCCATTGACGTCAATGGGAGTTTGTTTTGGCACCAAAATCAACG
GGACTTTCCAAAATGTCGTAACAACTCCGCCCCATTGACGCAAATGGGCGGTAGGCGTGTACGGTGGGAG
GTCTATATAAGCAGAGCTCTCTGGCTAACTAGAGAACCCACTGCTTACTGGCTTATCGAAATTAATACGA
CTCACTATAGGGAGACCCAAGCTGGCTAGCATGGGATGTATTAAATCAAAAAGGAAAGACAATCTCAATG
ACGATGAACCGGTCGCCACCATGGTGAGCAAGGGCGAGGAGCTGTTCACCGGGGTGGTGCCCATCCTGGT
CGAGCTGGACGGCGACGTAAACGGCCACAAGTTCAGCGTGTCCGGCGAGGGCGAGGGCGATGCCACCTAC
GGCAAGCTGACCCTGAAGTTCATCTGCACCACCGGCAAGCTGCCCGTGCCCTGGCCCACCCTCGTGACCA
CCTTCGGCTACGGCCTGCAGTGCTTCGCCCGCTACCCCGACCACATGAAGCAGCACGACTTCTTCAAGTC
CGCCATGCCCGAAGGCTACGTCCAGGAGCGCACCATCTTCTTCAAGGACGACGGCAACTACAAGACCCGC
GCCGAGGTGAAGTTCGAGGGCGACACCCTGGTGAACCGCATCGAGCTGAAGGGCATCGACTTCAAGGAGG
ACGGCAACATCCTGGGGCACAAGCTGGAGTACAACTACAACAGCCACAACGTCTATATCATGGCCGACAA
GCAGAAGAACGGCATCAAGGTGAACTTCAAGATCCGCCACAACATCGAGGACGGCAGCGTGCAGCTCGCC
GACCACTACCAGCAGAACACCCCCATCGGCGACGGCCCCGTGCTGCTGCCCGACAACCACTACCTGAGCT
ACCAGTCCAAACTGAGCAAAGACCCCAACGAGAAGCGCGATCACATGGTCCTGCTGGAGTTCGTGACCGC
CGCCGGGATCACTCTCGGCATGGACGAGCTGTACAAGCCGCCTGCCGCTGCACCACCGGTCCGCCTGCCG
CTGCACCACCGGTTCTTAAGCTTGGTACCCCGCCTGCCGCTGCACCACCGGTCCGCCTGCCGCTGCACCA
CCGGTATGGTGAGCAAGGGCGAGGAGCTGTTCACCGGGGTGGTGCCCATCCTGGTCGAGCTGGACGGCGA
CGTAAACGGCCACAAGTTCAGCGTGTCCGGCGAGGGCGAGGGCGATGCCACCTACGGCAAGCTGACCCTG
AAGTTCATCTGCACCACCGGCAAGCTGCCCGTGCCCTGGCCCACCCTCGTGACCACCCTGACCTACGGCG
TGCAGTGCTTCAGCCGCTACCCCGACCACATGAAGCAGCACGACTTCTTCAAGTCCGCCATGCCCGAAGG
CTACGTCCAGGAGCGCACCATCTTCTTCAAGGACGACGGCAACTACAAGACCCGCGCCGAGGTGAAGTTC
GAGGGCGACACCCTGGTGAACCGCATCGAGCTGAAGGGCATCGACTTCAAGGAGGACGGCAACATCCTGG
GGCACAAGCTGGAGTACAACTACAACAGCCACAACGTCTATATCATGGCCGACAAGCAGAAGAACGGCAT
CAAGGTGAACTTCAAGATCCGCCACAACATCGAGGACGGCAGCGTGCAGCTCGCCGACCACTACCAGCAG
AACACCCCCATCGGCGACGGCCCCGTGCTGCTGCCCGACAACCACTACCTGAGCACCCAGTCCAAGCTGA
GCAAAGACCCCAACGAGAAGCGCGATCACATGGTCCTGCTGGAGTTCGTGACCGCCGCCGGGATCACTCT
CGGCATGGACGAGCTGTACAAGCCGCCTGCCGCTGCACCACCGGTGGATCCACTAGTCCAGTGTGGTGGA
ATTCTGCAGATATCCAGCACAGTGGCGGCCGCTCGAGTCTAGAGGGCCCGTTTAAACCCGCTGATCAGCC
TCGACTGTGCCTTCTAGTTGCCAGCCATCTGTTGTTTGCCCCTCCCCCGTGCCTTCCTTGACCCTGGAAG
GTGCCACTCCCACTGTCCTTTCCTAATAAAATGAGGAAATTGCATCGCATTGTCTGAGTAGGTGTCATTC
TATTCTGGGGGGTGGGGTGGGGCAGGACAGCAAGGGGGAGGATTGGGAAGACAATAGCAGGCATGCTGGG
GATGCGGTGGGCTCTATGGCTTCTGAGGCGGAAAGAACCAGCTGGGGCTCTAGGGGGTATCCCC
[124 nt withheld, positions 2935-3058]
C
[91 nt withheld, positions 3060-3150]
A
[49 nt withheld, positions 3152-3200]
CCTTTGACGTTGGAGTCCACGTTCTTT
[37 nt withheld, positions 3228-3264]
ACCCTATCTCGGTCTATTCTTTTGATTTATAAGGGATTTTGCCGATTTCGGCCTATTGGTTAAAAAATGA
GCTGATTTAACAAAAATTTAACGCGAATTAATTCTGTGGAATGTGTGTCAGTTAGGGTGTGGAAAGTCCC
CAGGCTCCCCAGCAGGCAGAAGTATGCAAAGCATGCATCTCAATTAGTCAGCAACCAGGTGTGGAAAGTC
CCCAGGCTCCCCAGCAGGCAGAAGTATGCAAAGCATGCATCTCAATTAGTCAGCAACCATAGTCCCGCCC
CTAACTCCGCCCATCCCGCCCCTAACTCCGCCCAGTTCCGCCCATTCTCCGCCCCATGGCTGACTAATTT
TTTTTATTTATGCAGAGGCCGAGGCCGCCTCTGCCTCTGAGCTATTCCAGAAGTAGTGAGGAGGCTTTTT
TGGAGGCCTAGGCTTTTGCAAAAAGCTCCCGGGAGCTTGTATATCCATTTTCGGATCTGATCAAGAGACA
GGATGAGGATCGTTTCGCATGATTGAACAAGATGGATTGCACGCAGGTTCTCCGGCCGCTTGGGTGGAGA
GGCTATTCGGCTATGACTGGGCACAACAGACAATCGGCTGCTCTGATGCCGCCGTGTTCCGGCTGTCAGC
GCAGGGGCGCCCGGTTCTTTTTGTCAAGACCGACCTGTCCGGTGCCCTGAATGAACTGCAGGACGAGGCA
GCGCGGCTATCGTGGCTGGCCACGACGGGCGTTCCTTGCGCAGCTGTGCTCGACGTTGTCACTGAAGCGG
GAAGGGACTGGCTGCTATTGGGCGAAGTGCCGGGGCAGGATCTCCTGTCATCTCACCTTGCTCCTGCCGA
GAAAGTATCCATCATGGCTGATGCAATGCGGCGGCTGCATACGCTTGATCCGGCTACCTGCCCATTCGAC
CACCAAGCGAAACATCGCATCGAGCGAGCACGTACTCGGATGGAAGCCGGTCTTGTCGATCAGGATGATC
TGGACGAAGAGCATCAGGGGCTCGCGCCAGCCGAACTGTTCGCCAGGCTCAAGGCGCGCATGCCCGACGG
CGAGGATCTCGTCGTGACCCATGGCGATGCCTGCTTGCCGAATATCATGGTGGAAAATGGCCGCTTTTCT
GGATTCATCGACTGTGGCCGGCTGGGTGTGGCGGACCGCTATCAGGACATAGCGTTGGCTACCCGTGATA
TTGCTGAAGAGCTTGGCGGCGAATGGGCTGACCGCTTCCTCGTGCTTTACGGTATCGCCGCTCCCGATTC
GCAGCGCATCGCCTTCTATCGCCTTCTTGACGAGTTCTTCTGAGCGGGACTCTGGGGTTCGAAATGACCG
ACCAAGCGACGCCCAACCTGCCATCACGAGATTTCGATTCCACCGCCGCCTTCTATGAAAGGTTGGGCTT
CGGAATCGTTTTCCGGGACGCCGGCTGGATGATCCTCCAGCGCGGGGATCTCATGCTGGAGTTCTTCGCC
CACCCCAACTTGTTTATTGCAGCTTATAATGGTTACAAATAAAGCAATAGCATCACAAATTTCACAAATA
AAGCATTTTTTTCACTGCATTCTAGTTGTGGTTTGTCCAAACTCATCAATGTATCTTATCATGTCTGTAT
ACCGTCGACCTCTAGCTAGAGCTTGGCGTAATCATGGTCATAGCTGTTTCCTGTGTGAAATTGTTATCCG
CTCACAATTCCACACAACATACGAGCCGGAAGCATAAAGTGTAAAGCCTGGGGTGCCTAATGAGTGAGCT
AACTCACATTAATTGCGTTGCGCTCACTGCCCGCTTTCCAGTCGGGAAACCTGTCGTGCCAGCTGCATTA
ATGAATCGGCCAACGCGCGGGGAGAGGCGGTTTGCGTATTGGGCGCTCTTCCGCTTCCTCGCTCACTGAC
TCGCTGCGCTCGGTCGTTCGGCTGCGGCGAGCGGTATCAGCTCACTCAAAGGCGGTAATACGGTTATCCA
CAGAATCAGGGGATAACGCAGGAAAGAACATGTGAGCAAAAGGCCAGCAAAAGGCCAGGAACCGTAAAAA
GGCCGCGTTGCTGGCGTTTTTCCATAGGCTCCGCCCCCCTGACGAGCATCACAAAAATCGACGCTCAAGT
CAGAGGTGGCGAAACCCGACAGGACTATAAAGATACCAGGCGTTTCCCCCTGGAAGCTCCCTCGTGCGCT
CTCCTGTTCCGACCCTGCCGCTTACCGGATACCTGTCCGCCTTTCTCCCTTCGGGAAGCGTGGCGCTTTC
TCATAGCTCACGCTGTAGGTATCTCAGTTCGGTGTAGGTCGTTCGCTCCAAGCTGGGCTGTGTGCACGAA
CCCCCCGTTCAGCCCGACCGCTGCGCCTTATCCGGTAACTATCGTCTTGAGTCCAACCCGGTAAGACACG
ACTTATCGCCACTGGCAGCAGCCACTGGTAACAGGATTAGCAGAGCGAGGTATGTAGGCGGTGCTACAGA
GTTCTTGAAGTGGTGGCCTAACTACGGCTACACTAGAAGAACAGTATTTGGTATCTGCGCTCTGCTGAAG
CCAGTTACCTTCGGAAAAAGAGTTGGTAGCTCTTGATCCGGCAAACAAACCACCGCTGGTAGCGGTGGTT
TTTTTGTTTGCAAGCAGCAGATTACGCGCAGAAAAAAAGGATCTCAAGAAGATCCTTTGATCTTTTCTAC
GGGGTCTGACGCTCAGTGGAACGAAAACTCACGTTAAGGGATTTTGGTCATGAGATTATCAAAAAGGATC
TTCACCTAGATCCTTTTAAATTAAAAATGAAGTTTTAAATCAATCTAAAGTATATATGAGTAAACTTGGT
CTGACAGTTACCAATGCTTAATCAGTGAGGCACCTATCTCAGCGATCTGTCTATTTCGTTCATCCATAGT
TGCCTGACTCCCCGTCGTGTAGATAACTACGATACGGGAGGGCTTACCATCTGGCCCCAGTGCTGCAATG
ATACCGCGAGACCCACGCTCACCGGCTCCAGATTTATCAGCAATAAACCAGCCAGCCGGAAGGGCCGAGC
GCAGAAGTGGTCCTGCAACTTTATCCGCCTCCATCCAGTCTATTAATTGTTGCCGGGAAGCTAGAGTAAG
TAGTTCGCCAGTTAATAGTTTGCGCAACGTTGTTGCCATTGCTACAGGCATCGTGGTGTCACGCTCGTCG
TTTGGTATGGCTTCATTCAGCTCCGGTTCCCAACGATCAAGGCGAGTTACATGATCCCCCATGTTGTGCA
AAAAAGCGGTTAGCTCCTTCGGTCCTCCGATCGTTGTCAGAAGTAAGTTGGCCGCAGTGTTATCACTCAT
GGTTATGGCAGCACTGCATAATTCTCTTACTGTCATGCCATCCGTAAGATGCTTTTCTGTGACTGGTGAG
TACTCAACCAAGTCATTCTGAGAATAGTGTATGCGGCGACCGAGTTGCTCTTGCCCGGCGTCAATACGGG
ATAATACCGCGCCACATAGCAGAACTTTAAAAGTGCTCATCATTGGAAAACGTTCTTCGGGGCGAAAACT
CTCAAGGATCTTACCGCTGTTGAGATCCAGTTCGATGTAACCCACTCGTGCACCCAACTGATCTTCAGCA
TCTTTTACTTTCACCAGCGTTTCTGGGTGAGCAAAAACAGGAAGGCAAAATGCCGCAAAAAAGGGAATAA
GGGCGACACGGAAATGTTGAATACTCATACTCTTCCTTTTTCAATATTATTGAAGCATTTATCAGGGTTA
TTGTCTCATGAGCGGATACATATTTGAATGTATTTAGAAAAATAAACAAATAGG
Features (pLannotate 1.2.2; 21 found; start..end, strand, type, name):
     68..120     -  misc_feature   bom (fragment): basis of mobility region from pBR322
    275..654     +  enhancer       CMV enhancer: human cytomegalovirus immediate early enhancer
    655..858     +  promoter       CMV promoter: human cytomegalovirus (CMV) immediate early promoter
    854..887     +  LTR            5' LTR (truncated) (fragment): truncated 5' long terminal repeat (LTR) from HIV-1
    903..921     +  promoter       T7 promoter: promoter for bacteriophage T7 RNA polymerase
   1001..1717    +  CDS            mEYFP: mEYFP is a basic (constitutively fluorescent) yellow fluorescent protein published in 2002, derived from Aequorea victoria. It is reported to be a very rapidly-maturing monomer.
   1826..2542    +  CDS            mEGFP: mEGFP is a basic (constitutively fluorescent) green fluorescent protein published in 2002, derived from Aequorea victoria. It has moderate acid sensitivity.
   2665..2889    +  polyA_signal   bGH poly(A) signal: bovine growth hormone polyadenylation signal
   2893..2914    +  promoter       SV40 promoter (fragment): SV40 enhancer and early promoter
   2935..3363    +  rep_origin     f1 ori (sequence partly withheld): f1 bacteriophage origin of replication; arrow indicates direction of (+) strand synthesis
   3377..3706    +  promoter       SV40 promoter: SV40 enhancer and early promoter
   3773..4564    +  CDS            neo: KKA2_KLEPN - Also known as kan, nptII. Experimental evidence at protein level: Swiss-Prot protein existence level 1. Resistance to kanamycin, neomycin, paromomycin, ribostamycin, butirosin and gentamicin B. From Klebsiella pneumoniae.
   4588..4746    +  CDS            ble (fragment): BLE_KLEPN - Experimental evidence at protein level: Swiss-Prot protein existence level 1. Binding protein with a strong affinity to the bleomycin family of antibiotics. Binds to CL990; an antimitotic-antibiotic compound. From Klebsiella pneumoniae.
   4741..4862    +  polyA_signal   SV40 poly(A) signal: SV40 polyadenylation signal
   4935..4951    -  protein_bind   lac operator: The lac repressor binds to the lac operator to inhibit transcription in E. coli. This inhibition can be relieved by adding lactose or isopropyl-β-D-thiogalactopyranoside (IPTG). lac repressor encoded by lacI
   4959..4989    -  promoter       lac promoter: promoter for the E. coli lac operon
   5004..5025    -  protein_bind   CAP binding site: CAP binding activates transcription in the presence of cAMP. E. coli catabolite activator protein
   5038..5130    -  CDS            lacI (fragment): lac repressor; lacI; The lac repressor binds to the lac operator to inhibit transcription in E. coli. This inhibition can be relieved by adding lactose or isopropyl-β-D-thiogalactopyranoside (IPTG).
   5313..5901    -  rep_origin     ori: high-copy-number ColE1/pMB1/pBR322/pUC origin of replication
   6072..6932    -  CDS            AmpR: β-lactamase; bla; confers resistance to ampicillin, carbenicillin, and related antibiotics
   6933..9       -  promoter       AmpR promoter (across the origin): bla
