[The description below was written by a language model from this plasmid's Addgene catalogue record and pLannotate feature annotations shown in this document.]
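Description:
myr-palm-mEYFP-(L)-mEGFP is a mammalian expression plasmid of about 7 kb built on the pcDNA3.1+ backbone. It encodes a membrane-anchored tandem of two spectrally distinct fluorescent proteins. It is maintained in E. coli through a high-copy ColE1/pUC-type origin and selected with ampicillin via the β-lactamase gene and its own promoter. An f1 origin is also present. The backbone carries an SV40 early promoter driving the neomycin phosphotransferase gene with an SV40 polyadenylation signal, which would allow G418 selection of stably transfected mammalian cells. Short annotated fragments (bom, lacI, lac promoter/operator, ble, and a truncated HIV-1 LTR match next to the CMV promoter) appear to be backbone remnants or annotation hits rather than functional parts.

The expression cassette uses the human CMV immediate-early enhancer and promoter, followed by a T7 promoter, and ends in the bovine growth hormone polyadenylation signal. Monomeric EYFP and monomeric EGFP are annotated in the same orientation, separated by roughly a hundred nucleotides. This gap is consistent with the "(L)" linker in the name, although the table does not annotate the linker. The myristoylation/palmitoylation signal named in the insert is likewise not annotated, but it presumably lies in the short stretch upstream of mEYFP. Such an N-terminal lipidation motif would tether the fusion to the inner leaflet of the plasma membrane.

The stated purpose is a hetero-dimer expression vector with plasma membrane localization. Because the two fluorophores are covalently linked in one polypeptide, they must diffuse together. This suits the construct as a positive cross-correlation control in multicolor fluorescence fluctuation spectroscopy with spectral detection in living cells, the context in which it was deposited.
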