Addgene plasmid #182852: myr-palm-mEYFP-(L)-mEGFP
Purpose: Hetero-dimer expression vector with plasma membrane localization signal
Depositing lab: Salvatore Chiantia. Depositing organization: Universitaet Potsdam. Publication: Multicolor fluorescence fluctuation spectroscopy in living cells via spectral detection. Dunsing V, Petrich A, Chiantia S. Elife. 2021 Sep 8;10. pii: 69687. doi: 10.7554/eLife.69687. PubMed 34494547.
Backbone
  Vector backbone: pcDNA3.1+
  Vector type: Mammalian Expression
Growth in bacteria
  Bacterial resistance: Ampicillin, 100 μg/mL
  Growth temperature: 37°C
  Growth strain: DH5alpha
  Copy number: High Copy
Gene/Insert
  Gene/Insert name: myr-palm-mEYFP-mEGFP
  Species: Other
  Cloning method: Restriction Enzyme; 5′ cloning site Unknown (unknown if destroyed); 3′ cloning site Unknown (unknown if destroyed)
Terms and licenses: Academic/Nonprofit Terms; Industry Terms: Not Available to Industry
How to cite: myr-palm-mEYFP-(L)-mEGFP was a gift from Salvatore Chiantia (Addgene plasmid # 182852 ; http://n2t.net/addgene:182852 ; RRID:Addgene_182852)
